>Addgene plasmid #156478 | pETM33_Nsp9 | addgene full sequence | sequence record 307616 | Addgene NGS Result
AACGTGGCTGGCCTGGTTCACCACGCGGGAAACGGTCTGATAAGAGACACCGGCATACTCTGCGACATCG
TATAACGTTACTGGTTTCACATTCACCACCCTGAATTGACTCTCTTCCGGGCGCTATCATGCCATACCGC
GAAAGGTTTTGCGCCATTCGATGGTGTCCGGGATCTCGACGCTCTCCCTTATGCGACTCCTGCATTAGGA
AGCAGCCCAGTAGTAGGTTGAGGCCGTTGAGCACCGCCGCCGCAAGGAATGGTGCATGCAAGGAGATGGC
GCCCAACAGTCCCCCGGCCACGGGGCCTGCCACCATACCCACGCCGAAACAAGCGCTCATGAGCCCGAAG
TGGCGAGCCCGATCTTCCCCATCGGTGATGTCGGCGATATAGGCGCCAGCAACCGCACCTGTGGCGCCGG
TGATGCCGGCCACGATGCGTCCGGCGTAGAGGATCGAGATCTCGATCCCGCGAAATTAATACGACTCACT
ATAGGGGAATTGTGAGCGGATAACAATTCCCCTCTAGAAATAATTTTGTTTAACTTTAAGAAGGAGATAT
ACCATGAAACATCACCATCACCATCACAACACTAGTAGCAATTCCATGTCCCCTATACTAGGTTATTGGA
AAATTAAGGGCCTTGTGCAACCCACTCGACTTCTTTTGGAATATCTTGAAGAAAAATATGAAGAGCATTT
GTATGAGCGCGATGAAGGTGATAAATGGCGAAACAAAAAGTTTGAATTGGGTTTGGAGTTTCCCAATCTT
CCTTATTATATTGATGGTGATGTTAAATTAACACAGTCTATGGCCATCATACGTTATATAGCTGACAAGC
ACAACATGTTGGGTGGTTGTCCAAAAGAGCGTGCAGAGATTTCAATGCTTGAAGGAGCGGTTTTGGATAT
TAGATACGGTGTTTCGAGAATTGCATATAGTAAAGACTTTGAAACTCTCAAAGTTGATTTTCTTAGCAAG
CTACCTGAAATGCTGAAAATGTTCGAAGATCGTTTATGTCATAAAACATATTTAAATGGTGATCATGTAA
CCCATCCTGACTTCATGTTGTATGACGCTCTTGATGTTGTTTTATACATGGACCCAATGTGCCTGGATGC
GTTCCCAAAATTAGTTTGTTTTAAAAAACGTATTGAAGCTATCCCACAAATTGATAAGTACTTGAAATCC
AGCAAGTATATAGCATGGCCTTTGCAGGGCTGGCAAGCCACGTTTGGTGGTGGCGACCATCCTCCAAAAT
CGGATCTGGAAGTTCTGTTCCAGGGGCCCATGGACGGTAACAACGAGCTGAGCCCGGTTGCGCTGCGTCA
GATGAGCTGCGCGGCGGGCACCACCCAAACCGCGTGCACCGACGATAACGCGCTGGCGTACTATAACACC
ACCAAGGGTGGCCGTTTCGTTCTGGCGCTGCTGAGCGACCTGCAGGATCTGAAGTGGGCGCGTTTTCCGA
AAAGCGACGGCACCGGCACCATCTACACCGAGCTGGAACCGCCGTGCCGTTTCGTGACCGATACCCCGAA
GGGTCCGAAGGTTAAGTACCTGTACTTCATCAAGGGCCTGAACAACCTGAACCGTGGTATGGTGCTGGGC
AGCCTGGCGGCGACCGTTCGTCTGCAATAAGAATTCGAGCTCCGTCGACAAGCTTGCGGCCGCACTCGAG
CACCACCACCACCACCACTGAGATCCGGCTGCTAACAAAGCCCGAAAGGAAGCTGAGTTGGCTGCTGCCA
CCGCTGAGCAATAACTAGCATAACCCCTTGGGGCCTCTAAACGGGTCTTGAGGGGTTTTTTGCTGAAAGG
AGGAACTATATCCGGATTGGCGAATGGG
[124 nt withheld, positions 1849-1972]
C
[91 nt withheld, positions 1974-2064]
A
[49 nt withheld, positions 2066-2114]
CCTTTGACGTTGGAGTCCACGTTCTTTAATAGTGGACTCTTGTTCCAAACTGGAACAACACTCAACCCTA
TCTCGGTCTATTCTTTTGATTTATAAGGGATTTTGCCGATTTCGGCCTATTGGTTAAAAAATGAGCTGAT
TTAACAAAAATTTAACGCGAATTTTAACAAAATATTAACGCTTACAATTTAGGTGGCACTTTTCGGGGAA
ATGTGCGCGGAACCCCTATTTGTTTATTTTTCTAAATACATTCAAATATGTATCCGCTCATGAATTAATT
CTTAGAAAAACTCATCGAGCATCAAATGAAACTGCAATTTATTCATATCAGGATTATCAATACCATATTT
TTGAAAAAGCCGTTTCTGTAATGAAGGAGAAAACTCACCGAGGCAGTTCCATAGGATGGCAAGATCCTGG
TATCGGTCTGCGATTCCGACTCGTCCAACATCAATACAACCTATTAATTTCCCCTCGTCAAAAATAAGGT
TATCAAGTGAGAAATCACCATGAGTGACGACTGAATCCGGTGAGAATGGCAAAAGTTTATGCATTTCTTT
CCAGACTTGTTCAACAGGCCAGCCATTACGCTCGTCATCAAAATCACTCGCATCAACCAAACCGTTATTC
ATTCGTGATTGCGCCTGAGCGAGACGAAATACGCGATCGCTGTTAAAAGGACAATTACAAACAGGAATCG
AATGCAACCGGCGCAGGAACACTGCCAGCGCATCAACAATATTTTCACCTGAATCAGGATATTCTTCTAA
TACCTGGAATGCTGTTTTCCCGGGGATCGCAGTGGTGAGTAACCATGCATCATCAGGAGTACGGATAAAA
TGCTTGATGGTCGGAAGAGGCATAAATTCCGTCAGCCAGTTTAGTCTGACCATCTCATCTGTAACATCAT
TGGCAACGCTACCTTTGCCATGTTTCAGAAACAACTCTGGCGCATCGGGCTTCCCATACAATCGATAGAT
TGTCGCACCTGATTGCCCGACATTATCGCGAGCCCATTTATACCCATATAAATCAGCATCCATGTTGGAA
TTTAATCGCGGCCTAGAGCAAGACGTTTCCCGTTGAATATGGCTCATAACACCCCTTGTATTACTGTTTA
TGTAAGCAGACAGTTTTATTGTTCATGACCAAAATCCCTTAACGTGAGTTTTCGTTCCACTGAGCGTCAG
ACCCCGTAGAAAAGATCAAAGGATCTTCTTGAGATCCTTTTTTTCTGCGCGTAATCTGCTGCTTGCAAAC
AAAAAAACCACCGCTACCAGCGGTGGTTTGTTTGCCGGATCAAGAGCTACCAACTCTTTTTCCGAAGGTA
ACTGGCTTCAGCAGAGCGCAGATACCAAATACTGTCCTTCTAGTGTAGCCGTAGTTAGGCCACCACTTCA
AGAACTCTGTAGCACCGCCTACATACCTCGCTCTGCTAATCCTGTTACCAGTGGCTGCTGCCAGTGGCGA
TAAGTCGTGTCTTACCGGGTTGGACTCAAGACGATAGTTACCGGATAAGGCGCAGCGGTCGGGCTGAACG
GGGGGTTCGTGCACACAGCCCAGCTTGGAGCGAACGACCTACACCGAACTGAGATACCTACAGCGTGAGC
TATGAGAAAGCGCCACGCTTCCCGAAGGGAGAAAGGCGGACAGGTATCCGGTAAGCGGCAGGGTCGGAAC
AGGAGAGCGCACGAGGGAGCTTCCAGGGGGAAACGCCTGGTATCTTTATAGTCCTGTCGGGTTTCGCCAC
CTCTGACTTGAGCGTCGATTTTTGTGATGCTCGTCAGGGGGGCGGAGCCTATGGAAAAACGCCAGCAACG
CGGCCTTTTTACGGTTCCTGGCCTTTTGCTGGCCTTTTGCTCACATGTTCTTTCCTGCGTTATCCCCTGA
TTCTGTGGATAACCGTATTACCGCCTTTGAGTGAGCTGATACCGCTCGCCGCAGCCGAACGACCGAGCGC
AGCGAGTCAGTGAGCGAGGAAGCGGAAGAGCGCCTGATGCGGTATTTTCTCCTTACGCATCTGTGCGGTA
TTTCACACCGCAATGGTGCACTCTCAGTACAATCTGCTCTGATGCCGCATAGTTAAGCCAGTATACACTC
CGCTATCGCTACGTGACTGGGTCATGGCTGCGCCCCGACACCCGCCAACACCCGCTGACGCGCCCTGACG
GGCTTGTCTGCTCCCGGCATCCGCTTACAGACAAGCTGTGACCGTCTCCGGGAGCTGCATGTGTCAGAGG
TTTTCACCGTCATCACCGAAACGCGCGAGGCAGCTGCGGTAAAGCTCATCAGCGTGGTCGTGAAGCGATT
CACAGATGTCTGCCTGTTCATCCGCGTCCAGCTCGTTGAGTTTCTCCAGAAGCGTTAATGTCTGGCTTCT
GATAAAGCGGGCCATGTTAAGGGCGGTTTTTTCCTGTTTGGTCACTGATGCCTCCGTGTAAGGGGGATTT
CTGTTCATGGGGGTAATGATACCGATGAAACGAGAGAGGATGCTCACGATACGGGTTACTGATGATGAAC
ATGCCCGGTTACTGGAACGTTGTGAGGGTAAACAACTGGCGGTATGGATGCGGCGGGACCAGAGAAAAAT
CACTCAGGGTCAATGCCAGCGCTTCGTTAATACAGATGTAGGTGTTCCACAGGGTAGCCAGCAGCATCCT
GCGATGCAGATCCGGAACATAATGGTGCAGGGCGCTGACTTCCGCGTTTCCAGACTTTACGAAACACGGA
AACCGAAGACCATTCATGTTGTTGCTCAGGTCGCAGACGTTTTGCAGCAGCAGTCGCTTCACGTTCGCTC
GCGTATCGGTGATTCATTCTGCTAACCAGTAAGGCAACCCCGCCAGCCTAGCCGGGTCCTCAACGACAGG
AGCACGATCATGCGCACCCGTGGGGCCGCCATGCCGGCGATAATGGCCTGCTTCTCGCCGAAACGTTTGG
TGGCGGGACCAGTGACGAAGGCTTGAGCGAGGGCGTGCAAGATTCCGAATACCGCAAGCGACAGGCCGAT
CATCGTCGCGCTCCAGCGAAAGCGGTCCTCGCCGAAAATGACCCAGAGCGCTGCCGGCACCTGTCCTACG
AGTTGCATGATAAAGAAGACAGTCATAAGTGCGGCGACGATAGTCATGCCCCGCGCCCACCGGAAGGAGC
TGACTGGGTTGAAGGCTCTCAAGGGCATCGGTCGAGATCCCGGTGCCTAATGAGTGAGCTAACTTACATT
AATTGCGTTGCGCTCACTGCCCGCTTTCCAGTCGGGAAACCTGTCGTGCCAGCTGCATTAATGAATCGGC
CAACGCGCGGGGAGAGGCGGTTTGCGTATTGGGCGCCAGGGTGGTTTTTCTTTTCACCAGTGAGACGGGC
AACAGCTGATTGCCCTTCACCGCCTGGCCCTGAGAGAGTTGCAGCAAGCGGTCCACGCTGGTTTGCCCCA
GCAGGCGAAAATCCTGTTTGATGGTGGTTAACGGCGGGATATAACATGAGCTGTCTTCGGTATCGTCGTA
TCCCACTACCGAGATATCCGCACCAACGCGCAGCCCGGACTCGGTAATGGCGCGCATTGCGCCCAGCGCC
ATCTGATCGTTGGCAACCAGCATCGCAGTGGGAACGATGCCCTCATTCAGCATTTGCATGGTTTGTTGAA
AACCGGACATGGCACTCCAGTCGCCTTCCCGTTCCGCTATCGGCTGAATTTGATTGCGAGTGAGATATTT
ATGCCAGCCAGCCAGACGCAGACGCGCCGAGACAGAACTTAATGGGCCCGCTAACAGCGCGATTTGCTGG
TGACCCAATGCGACCAGATGCTCCACGCCCAGTCGCGTACCGTCTTCATGGGAGAAAATAATACTGTTGA
TGGGTGTCTGGTCAGAGACATCAAGAAATAACGCCGGAACATTAGTGCAGGCAGCTTCCACAGCAATGGC
ATCCTGGTCATCCAGCGGATAGTTAATGATCAGCCCACTGACGCGTTGCGCGAGAAGATTGTGCACCGCC
GCTTTACAGGCTTCGACGCCGCTTCGTTCTACCATCGACACCACCACGCTGGCACCCAGTTGATCGGCGC
GAGATTTAATCGCCGCGACAATTTGCGACGGCGCGTGCAGGGCCAGACTGGAGGTGGCAACGCCAATCAG
CAACGACTGTTTGCCCGCCAGTTGTTGTGCCACGCGGTTGGGAATGTAATTCAGCTCCGCCATCGCCGCT
TCCACTTTTTCCCGCGTTTTCGCAGA
Features (pLannotate 1.2.2; 20 found; start..end, strand, type, name):
     91..168     -  promoter       lacI promoter: lacI
    176..455     -  CDS            TcR (fragment): tetracycline efflux protein; tet; confers resistance to tetracycline
    477..495     +  promoter       T7 promoter: promoter for bacteriophage T7 RNA polymerase
    496..520     +  protein_bind   lac operator: The lac repressor binds to the lac operator to inhibit transcription in E. coli. This inhibition can be relieved by adding lactose or isopropyl-β-D-thiogalactopyranoside (IPTG). lac repressor encoded by lacI
    535..557     +  RBS            RBS: efficient ribosome binding site from bacteriophage T7 gene 10 (Olins and Rangwala, 1989)
    570..587     +  CDS            7xHis (fragment): 6xHis affinity tag
    606..1259    +  CDS            GST26_SCHJA: Experimental evidence at protein level: Swiss-Prot protein existence level 1. GST isoenzymes appear to play a central role in the parasite detoxification system. Other functions are also suspected including a role in increasing the solubility of haematin in the parasite gut. From Schistosoma japonicum (Blood fluke).
   1681..1698    +  CDS            9xHis (fragment): 9xHis affinity tag
   1708..1757    +  CDS            SET1 (fragment): solubility-enhancement tag derived from T7 phage gene 10B
   1765..1812    +  terminator     T7 terminator: transcription terminator for bacteriophage T7 RNA polymerase
   1849..2277    +  rep_origin     f1 ori (sequence partly withheld): f1 bacteriophage origin of replication; arrow indicates direction of (+) strand synthesis
   2330..2387    +  promoter       AmpR promoter (fragment): bla
   2396..3211    -  CDS            KanR: aminoglycoside phosphotransferase; aph(3')-Ia; confers resistance to kanamycin in bacteria or G418 (Geneticin®) in eukaryotes
   3333..3921    +  rep_origin     ori: high-copy-number ColE1/pMB1/pBR322/pUC origin of replication
   4107..4246    -  misc_feature   bom: basis of mobility region from pBR322
   4348..4539    -  CDS            rop: Rop protein, which maintains plasmids at low copy number; rop
   4556..4936    +  CDS            YPB1_ECOLX: Protein predicted: Swiss-Prot protein existence level 4. From Escherichia coli.
   5008..5299    -  CDS            TcR (fragment): tetracycline efflux protein; tet; confers resistance to tetracycline
   5314..5335    -  protein_bind   CAP binding site: CAP binding activates transcription in the presence of cAMP. E. coli catabolite activator protein
   5348..90      -  CDS            lacI (across the origin): lac repressor; lacI; The lac repressor binds to the lac operator to inhibit transcription in E. coli. This inhibition can be relieved by adding lactose or isopropyl-β-D-thiogalactopyranoside (IPTG).
