[The description below was written by a language model from this plasmid's Addgene catalogue record and pLannotate feature annotations shown in this document.]
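Description:
pETM33_Nsp9 is a bacterial expression plasmid built on the pETM33 backbone, a pET-type vector, for producing the SARS-CoV-2 non-structural protein 9 (Nsp9, a cleavage product of the ORF1ab polyprotein) in E. coli. The sequenced plasmid is about 6.3 kb. It replicates from a ColE1/pBR322-family origin with the adjacent bom and rop elements, and it is selected with kanamycin through an aminoglycoside phosphotransferase gene. The catalogue lists it as high copy, although rop normally moderates copy number. An f1 origin is also present, along with short tetracycline-resistance gene fragments that appear to be non-functional remnants of the pBR322 lineage.

The expression cassette consists of a T7 promoter followed immediately by a lac operator and the T7 gene 10 ribosome binding site. The plasmid also carries lacI, so transcription stays repressed until IPTG is added in a host supplying T7 RNA polymerase, such as a BL21(DE3) derivative. The open reading frame begins with a 6xHis tag and Schistosoma japonicum glutathione S-transferase, supplied by the backbone as an N-terminal fusion. The Nsp9 coding sequence follows; it is synthetic and codon-optimised for E. coli. It was inserted between NcoI and EcoRI sites that were both destroyed during cloning, and it occupies the unannotated gap after GST in the feature table. A backbone-derived His-tag sequence lies downstream of the insert. The depositor's insert sequence ends in a stop, so this tag is probably not translated. A T7 terminator closes the unit.

The dual His-GST tag allows purification on nickel or glutathione resin and immobilisation of the protein as bait. This fits the associated study, which mapped interactions between SARS-CoV-2 protein domains and human peptide motifs.
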