Addgene plasmid #156478: pETM33_Nsp9
Purpose: Bacterial expression of Sars-CoV2 Nsp9 protein with His-tag and GST-tag
Depositing lab: Ylva Ivarsson. Depositing organization: Uppsala University. Publication: Identification of motif-based interactions between SARS-CoV-2 protein domains and human peptide ligands pinpoint antiviral targets. Mihalic F, Benz C, Kassa E, Lindqvist R, Simonetti L, Inturi R, Aronsson H, Andersson E, Chi CN, Davey NE, Overby AK, Jemth P, Ivarsson Y. Nat Commun. 2023 Sep 13;14(1):5636. doi: 10.1038/s41467-023-41312-8. PubMed 37704626.
Backbone
  Vector backbone: pETM33
  Backbone size w/o insert (bp): 6017
  Vector type: Bacterial Expression
Growth in bacteria
  Bacterial resistance: Kanamycin, 50 μg/mL
  Growth temperature: 37°C
  Growth strain: DH5alpha
  Growth instructions: Growth in BL21 DE3 gold 37˚C after induction with 1mM 16hours 18˚C
  Copy number: High Copy
Gene/Insert
  Gene/Insert name: Nsp9
  Species: Synthetic; Severe acute respiratory syndrome coronavirus 2
  Mutation: Gene insert is codon optimized for Ecoli.
  Entrez Gene: ORF1ab (a.k.a. GU280_gp01)
  Promoter: T7/LacO
  Tag / fusion protein: His-GST (N terminal on backbone)
  Cloning method: Restriction Enzyme; 5′ cloning site Nco1 (destroyed during cloning); 3′ cloning site EcoR1 (destroyed during cloning)
  Sequencing primers: 5′ CGGATCTGGAAGTTCTGTTCC; 3′ GAGTGCGGCCGCAAGCTTG
Terms and licenses: Academic/Nonprofit Terms; Industry Terms: Not Available to Industry
Depositor comments: insert amino acid sequence: GNNELSPVALRQMSCAAGTTQTACTDDNALAYYNTTKGGRFVLALLSDLQDLKWARFPKSDGTGTIYTELE PPCRFVTDTPKGPKVKYLYFIKGLNNLNRGMVLGSLAATVRLQx
How to cite: pETM33_Nsp9 was a gift from Ylva Ivarsson (Addgene plasmid # 156478 ; http://n2t.net/addgene:156478 ; RRID:Addgene_156478)
